>Addgene plasmid #209767 | rEstus | addgene full sequence | sequence record 413323 | Addgene NGS Result
GACGGATCGGGAGATCTCCCGATCCCCTATGGTGCACTCTCAGTACAATCTGCTCTGATGCCGCATAGTT
AAGCCAGTATCTGCTCCCTGCTTGTGTGTTGGAGGTCGCTGAGTAGTGCGCGAGCAAAATTTAAGCTACA
ACAAGGCAAGGCTTGACCGACAATTGCATGAAGAATCTGCTTAGGGTTAGGCGTTTTGCGCTGCTTCGCG
ATGTACGGGCCAGATATACGCGTTGACATTGATTATTGACTAGTTATTAATAGTAATCAATTACGGGGTC
ATTAGTTCATAGCCCATATATGGAGTTCCGCGTTACATAACTTACGGTAAATGGCCCGCCTGGCTGACCG
CCCAACGACCCCCGCCCATTGACGTCAATAATGACGTATGTTCCCATAGTAACGCCAATAGGGACTTTCC
ATTGACGTCAATGGGTGGAGTATTTACGGTAAACTGCCCACTTGGCAGTACATCAAGTGTATCATATGCC
AAGTACGCCCCCTATTGACGTCAATGACGGTAAATGGCCCGCCTGGCATTATGCCCAGTACATGACCTTA
TGGGACTTTCCTACTTGGCAGTACATCTACGTATTAGTCATCGCTATTACCATGGTGATGCGGTTTTGGC
AGTACATCAATGGGCGTGGATAGCGGTTTGACTCACGGGGATTTCCAAGTCTCCACCCCATTGACGTCAA
TGGGAGTTTGTTTTGGCACCAAAATCAACGGGACTTTCCAAAATGTCGTAACAACTCCGCCCCATTGACG
CAAATGGGCGGTAGGCGTGTACGGTGGGAGGTCTATATAAGCAGAGCTCTCTGGCTAACTAGAGAACCCA
CTGCTTACTGGCTTATCGAAATTAATACGACTCACTATAGGGAGACCCAAGCTGGCTAGCGTTTAAACTT
AAGCTTGGTACCGAGCTCGGATCCACTAGTCCAGTGTGGTGGAATTCATGGAGACGACTGTGAGGTATGA
ACAGGGGTCAGAGCTCACTAAAACTTCGAGCTCTCCAACAGCAGATGAGCCCACGATAAAGATTGATGAT
GGTCGTGATGAGGGTAATGAACAAGACAGCTGTTCCAATACCATTAGGAGAAAAATTTCCCCGTTTGTGA
TGTCATTTGGATTCAGAGTATTTGGAGTTGTGCTTATTATTGTAGACATCATAGTGGTGATTGTGGATCT
GGCCATCAGTGAGAAGAAAAGAGGCATTAGAGAGATTCTTGAAGGTGTTTCCCTGGCTATAGCACTCTTC
TTCCTTGTTGATGTTCTCATGAGAGTGTTTGTTGAAGGCTTCAAGAACTATTTCCGGTCCAAACTGAATA
CTTTGGATGCAGTCATAGTAGTGGGCACTCTGCTAATTGGTATGACCACCTCCTTCTCTGACGGTACTTT
TCGCGGCGATAACGTGTATATTACCGCGGATAAACAGAAAAACGGCATTAAAGCGAACTTTACCGTGCGC
CATAACGTGGAAGATGGCAGCGTGCAGCTGGCGGATCATTATCAGCAGAACACCCCGATTGGCGATGGCC
CGGTGCTGCTACCGGATAACCATTATCTGAGCACCCAGACCGTGCTGAGCAAAGATCCGAACGAAAAACG
CGATCACATGGTGCTGCTGGAATTTGTGACCGCAGCGGGCATTACACACGGCATGGATGAACTGTATGGC
GGCACCGGCGGCAGCGCGAGCCAGGGCGAAGAACTGTTTACCGGCGTGGTGCCGATTCTGGTGGAACTGG
ATGGCGATGTGAACGGCCATAAATTTAGCGTGCGCGGCGAAGGCGAAGGCGATGCGACCATTGGCAAACT
GACCCTGAAATTTATTTGCACCACCGGCAAACTACCGGTGCCGTGGCCGACCCTGGTGACCACCTTAACC
TATGGCGTGCAGTGCTTTGCCCGCTATCCGGATCATATGAAACGCCATGATTTTTTTAAAAGCGCGATGC
CGGAAGGCTATGTGCAGGAACGCACCATTAGCTTTAAAGATGATGGCAAATATAAAACCCGCGCGGTGGT
GAAATTTGAAGGCGATACCCTGGTGAACCGCATTGAACTGAAAGGCACCGATTTTAAAGAAGATGGCAAC
ATTCTGGGGCATAAACTGGAATATAACACAGATCAGATGCCGCGGATGGTTACTCTTCTTCGAGTTCTGA
GAATTGTTATCTTAATAAGAATATTTCAGCTGGCTTCACAGAAGAAACAACTTGAAGTGGTAACCTAAGC
GGCCGCTCGAGTCTAGAGGGCCCGTTTAAACCCGCTGATCAGCCTCGACTGTGCCTTCTAGTTGCCAGCC
ATCTGTTGTTTGCCCCTCCCCCGTGCCTTCCTTGACCCTGGAAGGTGCCACTCCCACTGTCCTTTCCTAA
TAAAATGAGGAAATTGCATCGCATTGTCTGAGTAGGTGTCATTCTATTCTGGGGGGTGGGGTGGGGCAGG
ACAGCAAGGGGGAGGATTGGGAAGACAATAGCAGGCATGCTGGGGATGCGGTGGGCTCTATGGCTTCTGA
GGCGGAAAGAACCAGCTGGGGCTCTAGGGGGTATCCCC
[124 nt withheld, positions 2559-2682]
C
[91 nt withheld, positions 2684-2774]
A
[49 nt withheld, positions 2776-2824]
CCTTTGACGTTGGAGTCCACGTTCTTT
[37 nt withheld, positions 2852-2888]
ACCCTATCTCGGTCTATTCTTTTGATTTATAAGGGATTTTGCCGATTTCGGCCTATTGGTTAAAAAATGA
GCTGATTTAACAAAAATTTAACGCGAATTAATTCTGTGGAATGTGTGTCAGTTAGGGTGTGGAAAGTCCC
CAGGCTCCCCAGCAGGCAGAAGTATGCAAAGCATGCATCTCAATTAGTCAGCAACCAGGTGTGGAAAGTC
CCCAGGCTCCCCAGCAGGCAGAAGTATGCAAAGCATGCATCTCAATTAGTCAGCAACCATAGTCCCGCCC
CTAACTCCGCCCATCCCGCCCCTAACTCCGCCCAGTTCCGCCCATTCTCCGCCCCATGGCTGACTAATTT
TTTTTATTTATGCAGAGGCCGAGGCCGCCTCTGCCTCTGAGCTATTCCAGAAGTAGTGAGGAGGCTTTTT
TGGAGGCCTAGGCTTTTGCAAAAAGCTCCCGCATGACCGAGTACAAGCCCACGGTGCGCCTCGCCACCCG
CGACGACGTCCCCAGGGCCGTACGCACCCTCGCCGCCGCGTTCGCCGACTACCCCGCCACGCGCCACACC
GTCGATCCGGACCGCCACATCGAGCGGGTCACCGAGCTGCAAGAACTCTTCCTCACGCGCGTCGGGCTCG
ACATCGGCAAGGTGTGGGTCGCGGACGACGGCGCCGCGGTGGCGGTCTGGACCACGCCGGAGAGCGTCGA
AGCGGGGGCGGTGTTCGCCGAGATCGGCCCGCGCATGGCCGAGTTGAGCGGTTCCCGGCTGGCCGCGCAG
CAACAGATGGAAGGCCTCCTGGCGCCGCACCGGCCCAAGGAGCCCGCGTGGTTCCTGGCCACCGTCGGCG
TCTCGCCCGACCACCAGGGCAAGGGTCTGGGCAGCGCCGTCGTGCTCCCCGGAGTGGAGGCGGCCGAGCG
CGCCGGGGTGCCCGCCTTCCTGGAGACCTCCGCGCCCCGCAACCTCCCCTTCTACGAGCGGCTCGGCTTC
ACCGTCACCGCCGACGTCGAGGTGCCCGAAGGACCGCGCACCTGGTGCATGACCCGCAAGCCCGGTGCCT
GATTCGAAATGACCGACCAAGCGACGCCCAACCTGCCATCACGAGATTTCGATTCCACCGCCGCCTTCTA
TGAAAGGTTGGGCTTCGGAATCGTTTTCCGGGACGCCGGCTGGATGATCCTCCAGCGCGGGGATCTCATG
CTGGAGTTCTTCGCCCACCCCAACTTGTTTATTGCAGCTTATAATGGTTACAAATAAAGCAATAGCATCA
CAAATTTCACAAATAAAGCATTTTTTTCACTGCATTCTAGTTGTGGTTTGTCCAAACTCATCAATGTATC
TTATCATGTCTGTATACCGTCGACCTCTAGCTAGAGCTTGGCGTAATCATGGTCATAGCTGTTTCCTGTG
TGAAATTGTTATCCGCTCACAATTCCACACAACATACGAGCCGGAAGCATAAAGTGTAAAGCCTGGGGTG
CCTAATGAGTGAGCTAACTCACATTAATTGCGTTGCGCTCACTGCCCGCTTTCCAGTCGGGAAACCTGTC
GTGCCAGCTGCATTAATGAATCGGCCAACGCGCGGGGAGAGGCGGTTTGCGTATTGGGCGCTCTTCCGCT
TCCTCGCTCACTGACTCGCTGCGCTCGGTCGTTCGGCTGCGGCGAGCGGTATCAGCTCACTCAAAGGCGG
TAATACGGTTATCCACAGAATCAGGGGATAACGCAGGAAAGAACATGTGAGCAAAAGGCCAGCAAAAGGC
CAGGAACCGTAAAAAGGCCGCGTTGCTGGCGTTTTTCCATAGGCTCCGCCCCCCTGACGAGCATCACAAA
AATCGACGCTCAAGTCAGAGGTGGCGAAACCCGACAGGACTATAAAGATACCAGGCGTTTCCCCCTGGAA
GCTCCCTCGTGCGCTCTCCTGTTCCGACCCTGCCGCTTACCGGATACCTGTCCGCCTTTCTCCCTTCGGG
AAGCGTGGCGCTTTCTCATAGCTCACGCTGTAGGTATCTCAGTTCGGTGTAGGTCGTTCGCTCCAAGCTG
GGCTGTGTGCACGAACCCCCCGTTCAGCCCGACCGCTGCGCCTTATCCGGTAACTATCGTCTTGAGTCCA
ACCCGGTAAGACACGACTTATCGCCACTGGCAGCAGCCACTGGTAACAGGATTAGCAGAGCGAGGTATGT
AGGCGGTGCTACAGAGTTCTTGAAGTGGTGGCCTAACTACGGCTACACTAGAAGAACAGTATTTGGTATC
TGCGCTCTGCTGAAGCCAGTTACCTTCGGAAAAAGAGTTGGTAGCTCTTGATCCGGCAAACAAACCACCG
CTGGTAGCGGTGGTTTTTTTGTTTGCAAGCAGCAGATTACGCGCAGAAAAAAAGGATCTCAAGAAGATCC
TTTGATCTTTTCTACGGGGTCTGACGCTCAGTGGAACGAAAACTCACGTTAAGGGATTTTGGTCATGAGA
TTATCAAAAAGGATCTTCACCTAGATCCTTTTAAATTAAAAATGAAGTTTTAAATCAATCTAAAGTATAT
ATGAGTAAACTTGGTCTGACAGTTACCAATGCTTAATCAGTGAGGCACCTATCTCAGCGATCTGTCTATT
TCGTTCATCCATAGTTGCCTGACTCCCCGTCGTGTAGATAACTACGATACGGGAGGGCTTACCATCTGGC
CCCAGTGCTGCAATGATACCGCGAGACCCACGCTCACCGGCTCCAGATTTATCAGCAATAAACCAGCCAG
CCGGAAGGGCCGAGCGCAGAAGTGGTCCTGCAACTTTATCCGCCTCCATCCAGTCTATTAATTGTTGCCG
GGAAGCTAGAGTAAGTAGTTCGCCAGTTAATAGTTTGCGCAACGTTGTTGCCATTGCTACAGGCATCGTG
GTGTCACGCTCGTCGTTTGGTATGGCTTCATTCAGCTCCGGTTCCCAACGATCAAGGCGAGTTACATGAT
CCCCCATGTTGTGCAAAAAAGCGGTTAGCTCCTTCGGTCCTCCGATCGTTGTCAGAAGTAAGTTGGCCGC
AGTGTTATCACTCATGGTTATGGCAGCACTGCATAATTCTCTTACTGTCATGCCATCCGTAAGATGCTTT
TCTGTGACTGGTGAGTACTCAACCAAGTCATTCTGAGAATAGTGTATGCGGCGACCGAGTTGCTCTTGCC
CGGCGTCAATACGGGATAATACCGCGCCACATAGCAGAACTTTAAAAGTGCTCATCATTGGAAAACGTTC
TTCGGGGCGAAAACTCTCAAGGATCTTACCGCTGTTGAGATCCAGTTCGATGTAACCCACTCGTGCACCC
AACTGATCTTCAGCATCTTTTACTTTCACCAGCGTTTCTGGGTGAGCAAAAACAGGAAGGCAAAATGCCG
CAAAAAAGGGAATAAGGGCGACACGGAAATGTTGAATACTCATACTCTTCCTTTTTCAATATTATTGAAG
CATTTATCAGGGTTATTGTCTCATGAGCGGATACATATTTGAATGTATTTAGAAAAATAAACAAATAGGG
GTTCCGCGCACATTTCCCCGAAAAGTGCCACCTGACGTC
Features (pLannotate 1.2.2; 20 found; start..end, strand, type, name):
     28..80      -  misc_feature   bom (fragment): basis of mobility region from pBR322
    235..614     +  enhancer       CMV enhancer: human cytomegalovirus immediate early enhancer
    615..818     +  promoter       CMV promoter: human cytomegalovirus (CMV) immediate early promoter
    814..847     +  LTR            5' LTR (truncated) (fragment): truncated 5' long terminal repeat (LTR) from HIV-1
    863..881     +  promoter       T7 promoter: promoter for bacteriophage T7 RNA polymerase
   1408..2127    +  CDS            cEGFP: cEGFP is a basic (constitutively fluorescent) green fluorescent protein published in 2008, derived from Aequorea victoria.
   2289..2513    +  polyA_signal   bGH poly(A) signal: bovine growth hormone polyadenylation signal
   2517..2538    +  promoter       SV40 promoter (fragment): SV40 enhancer and early promoter
   2559..2987    +  rep_origin     f1 ori (sequence partly withheld): f1 bacteriophage origin of replication; arrow indicates direction of (+) strand synthesis
   3001..3330    +  promoter       SV40 promoter: SV40 enhancer and early promoter
   3341..3940    +  CDS            PuroR: puromycin N-acetyltransferase; pac from Streptomyces alboniger; confers resistance to puromycin
   3947..4105    +  CDS            ble (fragment): BLE_KLEPN - Experimental evidence at protein level: Swiss-Prot protein existence level 1. Binding protein with a strong affinity to the bleomycin family of antibiotics. Binds to CL990; an antimitotic-antibiotic compound. From Klebsiella pneumoniae.
   4100..4221    +  polyA_signal   SV40 poly(A) signal: SV40 polyadenylation signal
   4294..4310    -  protein_bind   lac operator: The lac repressor binds to the lac operator to inhibit transcription in E. coli. This inhibition can be relieved by adding lactose or isopropyl-β-D-thiogalactopyranoside (IPTG). lac repressor encoded by lacI
   4318..4348    -  promoter       lac promoter: promoter for the E. coli lac operon
   4363..4384    -  protein_bind   CAP binding site: CAP binding activates transcription in the presence of cAMP. E. coli catabolite activator protein
   4397..4489    -  CDS            lacI (fragment): lac repressor; lacI; The lac repressor binds to the lac operator to inhibit transcription in E. coli. This inhibition can be relieved by adding lactose or isopropyl-β-D-thiogalactopyranoside (IPTG).
   4672..5260    -  rep_origin     ori: high-copy-number ColE1/pMB1/pBR322/pUC origin of replication
   5431..6291    -  CDS            AmpR: β-lactamase; bla; confers resistance to ampicillin, carbenicillin, and related antibiotics
   6292..6396    -  promoter       AmpR promoter: bla
