[The description below was written by a language model from this plasmid's Addgene catalogue record and pLannotate feature annotations shown in this document.]
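Description:
rEstus is a mammalian expression plasmid built on a puromycin-selectable derivative of pcDNA3.1(+), designed to produce a bright, highly sensitive genetically encoded voltage indicator in cultured mammalian cells. The sequenced plasmid is 6,427 nt. It is maintained in E. coli through a high-copy ColE1/pUC-type origin and an ampicillin resistance gene (β-lactamase with its own promoter). An f1 phage origin is also present. For selecting transfected mammalian cells, an SV40 enhancer/early promoter drives puromycin N-acetyltransferase, terminated by an SV40 polyadenylation signal. A short fragment of a bleomycin-resistance gene annotated just after PuroR, together with other small fragments (bom, lacI, a brief LTR-like match), appears to be leftover backbone sequence rather than functional parts.

The payload is a 1,281 bp open reading frame cloned between EcoRI and NotI, downstream of the human CMV immediate early enhancer and promoter and upstream of the bovine growth hormone polyadenylation signal. A T7 promoter lies between the CMV promoter and the insert. The insert is a variant of the ASAP3 indicator carrying four substitutions: N138G, Y141T, S318A and Q396R. The record lists chicken and Aequorea victoria as source species. This fits ASAP-type sensors, in which a GFP-derived fluorescent protein is embedded in a voltage-sensing domain so that changes in membrane potential alter fluorescence. The automated annotation picks out only the GFP-derived portion of the coding sequence (labelled cEGFP) and leaves the flanking voltage-sensing sequence unannotated. According to the associated publication title, the sensor is applied to optical recording of electrical activity, including in non-excitable cells.
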