Addgene plasmid #209767: rEstus
Purpose: To express a bright and sensitive genetically encoded voltage indicator in mammalian cells.
Depositing lab: Stefan Heinemann. Depositing organization: Friedrich-Schiller-Universitaet Jena. Publication: An Ultrasensitive Genetically Encoded Voltage Indicator Uncovers the Electrical Activity of Non-Excitable Cells. Ruhl P, Nair AG, Gawande N, Dehiwalage SNCW, Munster L, Schonherr R, Heinemann SH. Adv Sci (Weinh). 2024 May;11(20):e2307938. doi: 10.1002/advs.202307938. Epub 2024 Mar 25. PubMed 38526185.
Backbone
  Vector backbone: pcDNA3.1(+)_Puro
  Vector type: Mammalian Expression
  Selectable markers: Puromycin
Growth in bacteria
  Bacterial resistance: Ampicillin, 100 μg/mL
  Growth temperature: 37°C
  Growth strain: DH5alpha
  Copy number: Unknown
Gene/Insert
  Gene/Insert name: rEstus (alt name: ASAP3-N138G-Y141T-S318A-Q396R)
  Species: G. gallus (chicken); A.victoria
  Insert size (bp): 1281
  Promoter: CMV
  Cloning method: Restriction Enzyme; 5′ cloning site EcoRI (unknown if destroyed); 3′ cloning site NotI (unknown if destroyed)
  Sequencing primers: 5′ GGC TAA CTA GAG AAC CCA CTG; 3′ TAG AAG GCA CAG TCG AGG
Terms and licenses: Academic/Nonprofit Terms; Industry Terms: Not Available to Industry
Depositor comments: Please visit https://doi.org/10.1101/2023.10.05.560122 for bioRxiv preprint.
How to cite: rEstus was a gift from Stefan Heinemann (Addgene plasmid # 209767 ; http://n2t.net/addgene:209767 ; RRID:Addgene_209767)
