>Addgene plasmid #209767 | rEstus | depositor partial sequence | sequence record 408823 | rEstus
ATGGAGACGACTGTGAGGTATGAACAGGGGTCAGAGCTCACTAAAACTTCGAGCTCTCCAACAGCAGATG
AGCCCACGATAAAGATTGATGATGGTCGTGATGAGGGTAATGAACAAGACAGCTGTTCCAATACCATTAG
GAGAAAAATTTCCCCGTTTGTGATGTCATTTGGATTCAGAGTATTTGGAGTTGTGCTTATTATTGTAGAC
ATCATAGTGGTGATTGTGGATCTGGCCATCAGTGAGAAGAAAAGAGGCATTAGAGAGATTCTTGAAGGTG
TTTCCCTGGCTATAGCACTCTTCTTCCTTGTTGATGTTCTCATGAGAGTGTTTGTTGAAGGCTTCAAGAA
CTATTTCCGGTCCAAACTGAATACTTTGGATGCAGTCATAGTAGTGGGCACTCTGCTAATTGGTATGACC
ACCTCCTTCTCTGACGGTACTTTTCGCGGCGATAACGTGTATATTACCGCGGATAAACAGAAAAACGGCA
TTAAAGCGAACTTTACCGTGCGCCATAACGTGGAAGATGGCAGCGTGCAGCTGGCGGATCATTATCAGCA
GAACACCCCGATTGGCGATGGCCCGGTGCTGCTACCGGATAACCATTATCTGAGCACCCAGACCGTGCTG
AGCAAAGATCCGAACGAAAAACGCGATCACATGGTGCTGCTGGAATTTGTGACCGCAGCGGGCATTACAC
ACGGCATGGATGAACTGTATGGCGGCACCGGCGGCAGCGCGAGCCAGGGCGAAGAACTGTTTACCGGCGT
GGTGCCGATTCTGGTGGAACTGGATGGCGATGTGAACGGCCATAAATTTAGCGTGCGCGGCGAAGGCGAA
GGCGATGCGACCATTGGCAAACTGACCCTGAAATTTATTTGCACCACCGGCAAACTACCGGTGCCGTGGC
CGACCCTGGTGACCACCTTAACCTATGGCGTGCAGTGCTTTGCCCGCTATCCGGATCATATGAAACGCCA
TGATTTTTTTAAAAGCGCGATGCCGGAAGGCTATGTGCAGGAACGCACCATTAGCTTTAAAGATGATGGC
AAATATAAAACCCGCGCGGTGGTGAAATTTGAAGGCGATACCCTGGTGAACCGCATTGAACTGAAAGGCA
CCGATTTTAAAGAAGATGGCAACATTCTGGGGCATAAACTGGAATATAACACAGATCAGATGCCGCGGAT
GGTTACTCTTCTTCGAGTTCTGAGAATTGTTATCTTAATAAGAATATTTCAGCTGGCTTCACAGAAGAAA
CAACTTGAAGTGGTAACCTAA
